>Addgene plasmid #218609 | pJJB1502 | addgene full sequence | sequence record 432266 | Addgene NGS Result
AAGAGGATGTCCAATATTTTTTTTAAGGAATAAGGATACTTCAAGACTAGATTCCCCCCTGCATTCCCAT
CAGAACCGTAAACCTTGGCGCTTTCCTTGGGAAGTATTCAAGAAGTGCCTTGTCCGGTTTCTGTGGCTCA
CAAACCAGCGCGCCCGATATGGCTTTCTTTTCACTTATGAATGTACCAGTACGGGACAATTAGAACGCTC
CTGTAACAATCTCTTTGCAAATGTGGGGTTACATTCTAACCATGTCACACTGCTGACGAAATTCAAAGTA
AAAAAAAATGGGACCACGTCTTGAGAACGATAGATTTTCTTTATTTTACATTGAACAGTCGTTGTCTCAG
CGCGCTTTATGTTTTCATTCATACTTCATATTATAAAATAACAAAAGAAGAATTTCATATTCACGCCCAA
GAAATCAGGCTGCTTTCCAAATGCAATTGACACTTCATTAGCCATCACACAAAACTCTTTCTTGCTGGAG
CTTCTTTTAAAAAAGACCTCAGTACACCAAACACGTTACCCGACCTCGTTATTTTACGACAACTATGATA
AAATTCTGAAGAAAAAATAAAAAAATTTTCATACTTCTTGCTTTTATTTAAACCATTGAATGATTTCTTT
TGAACAAAACTACCTGTTTCACCAAAGGAAATAGAAAGAAAAAATCAATTAGAAGAAAACAAAAAACAAA
AGATCTATGGACTCGGTGACAAATTTTTTCTGGAATGACACCTATAATGCTGGTACTCCAACTAGATCAA
CTCTCAAGGGGAAGAAAGTGCAAAATGGCATAGATGGAAAAAGTCAGGCAAAGAAAGAGAGCATATCTAG
TGGTTCTAGAACTAGTGATCCTACACGTGGTAGTCTGCCATCTTCCAGTGGACAGCCAACTAGTGGTGGC
GGTTTTCCCTCGACATCAAACATCCAAAAGATGATGGCAGATACCCTGGTAGAGAAGATAATCAAAATGG
CATTACCACCATCTTCCAAAACGGCTGTTGATACAATTCACCATCGTATGGTTGCTGGTAAAGAAAGGCC
TAAGCTGTCTGTGCAGATCACGAGTAGGAATTTTATACAGATGAACTCGAGACTAGGGGTACCATTCATG
ATTATGGATGAATTAATAAAGATATTAAACTGGACTAACCCAGCGTATACAGTATCTATCATGTTCTTAT
ACACGCTCATTATATTGAAACCTTTTCAAATGCTTTCTTCGCTCCCTATATTCTATTTGTTATTCTGCGT
AATGGTCCCGCAATACCTTTACATTCATAAGCCAAACCCTACAAGCTATCTAGATAATAATCAAACACCA
GCACAAGGCCCACCTTTGCGAAGACCTGAGGTTCCTAAACCAGTCCCTGAACTGAGCCAAGAATTTGTCT
TAAACCTCACGGATTTACAAAACCATATGCTGCTATATGTTAAATTCTACGATTTTACTTTACTCATATT
ACAAAAGTTTGCATTCTTCACCAACGAGGCTATTTCGTCGTTTTATTTTATTGTATTGTTAATAATAGCA
ACATTAAATTTTCTGTACATGGATAAATTTATCAAGCTCATTCCAATGAGGCCCGTACTGATACTGCTAG
GTTGGGGTTTTTTTATTGCCTCGCATCCGTCCAATCGTGAATATTTGTTGACTAAATTGAATTCGGAGGA
GACAAGATTAAAAACTTTGACTATAAGTACTAATCTGGAATCTAAGATTTTGCAGCATTTGAAACTCATT
GAGGCTAGGGAGCACCGACTTGTTATGATCTTTGAGATCCAAAAGTATCTTCCTGAATACAAAGAATGGC
GCCCAGTTGGATTCTCTGATGACGATTATTCTCTTTTCTCTAGTTTGAGAATATACCAGAGGCGTATTGA
GGAAAATTCAGTGAAGTCATTAGAAGAAATTGAGCCACCTAAGGATTGGGAATGGGAAGCCAATTCTCAT
TGGGTGCTTGATTTGGATCCAAAAGAATGGGTAGAGGACGAATTTATTCAGTATGTCGAGATAGATTCAG
AAACAAAATGGGTCTATGACCTCAATCTTGATGGACAAAGGGGCTCATATAGAAGGCGAATGTGGACCAA
CAGTTGCGTGCGGAAAAAACTGGATTCTGGTATTTCTTCAAACCTTGGTGAGGAGGAAGTAGTTAATCCA
TTGAGGGAAGAAACATATAGGCAAGGCGTACATGGCGTGACGAAGGGTTCAATGAGTGGCGGTCTAACTC
ACAGTAGTGATGATGACCGCGCTGATGAGGAAAGTATAAACGGTACTATTCCTAATCTCAACAATATCGA
CGCGGATGCATCTTATCCGTCAATCGAAGAGCTAACAGACACTCTCAATTCAACTATATAAGGATCCTAA
CTCGAGGCGAATTTCTTATGATTTATGATTTTTATTATTAAATAAGTTATAAAAAAAATAAGTGTATACA
AATTTTAAAGTGACTCTTAGGTTTTAAAACGAAAATTCTTATTCTTGAGTAACTCTTTCCTGTAGGTCAG
GTTGCTTTCTCAGGTATAGCATGAGGTCGCTCTTATTGACCACACCTCTACCGGCATGCCGAGCAAATGC
CTGCAAATCGCTCCCCATTTCGCTGGAAATCTGCTCGTCAGTGGTGCTCACACTGACGAATCATGTACAG
ATCATACCGATGACTGCCTGGCGACTCACAACTAAGCAAGACAGCCGGAACCAGCGCCGGCGAACACCAC
TGCATATATGGCATATCACAACAGTCCACGTCTCAAGCAGTTACAGAGATGTTACGAACCACTAGTGCAC
TGCAGTACATCGAGGAGAACTTCTAGTATATCTACATACCTAATATTATTGCCTTATTAAAAATGGAATC
CCAACAATTACATCAAAATCCACATTCTCTTCAAAATCAATTGTCCTGTACTTCCTTGTTCATGTGTGTT
CAAAAACGTTATATTTATAGGATAATTATACTCTATTTCTCAACAAGTAATTGGTTGTTTGGCCGAGCGG
TCTAAGGCGCCTGATTCAAGAAATATCTTGACCGCAGTTAACTGTGGGAATACTCAGGTATCGTAAGATG
CAAGAGTTCGAATCTCTTAGCAACCATTATTTTTTTCCTCAACATAACGAGAACACACAGGGGCGCTATC
GCACAGAATCAAATTCGATGACTGGAAATTTTTTGTTAATTTCAGAGGTCGCCTGACGCATATACCTTTT
TCAACTGAAAAATTGGGAGAAAAAGGAAAGGTGAGAGCGCCGGAACCGGCTTTTCATATAGAATAGAGAA
GCGTTCATGACTAAATGCTTGCATCACAATACTTGAAGTTGACAATATTATTTAAGGACCTATTGTTTTT
TCCAATAGGTGGTTAGCAATCGTCTTACTTTCTAACTTTTCTTACCTTTTACATTTCAGCAATATATATA
TATATATTTCAAGGATATACCATTCTAATGTCTGCCCCTAAGAAGATCGTCGTTTTGCCAGGTGACCACG
TTGGTCAAGAAATCACAGCCGAAGCCATTAAGGTTCTTAAAGCTATTTCTGATGTTCGTTCCAATGTCAA
GTTCGATTTCGAAAATCATTTAATTGGTGGTGCTGCTATCGATGCTACAGGTGTTCCACTTCCAGATGAG
GCGCTGGAAGCCTCCAAGAAGGCTGATGCCGTTTTGTTAGGTGCTGTGGGTGGTCCTAAATGGGGAACCG
GTAGTGTTAGACCTGAACAAGGTTTACTAAAAATCCGTAAAGAACTTCAATTGTACGCCAACTTAAGACC
ATGTAACTTTGCATCCGACTCTCTTTTAGACTTATCTCCAATCAAGCCACAATTTGCTAAAGGTACTGAC
TTCGTTGTTGTCAGAGAATTAGTGGGAGGTATTTACTTTGGTAAGAGAAAGGAAGACGATGGTGATGGTG
TCGCTTGGGATAGTGAACAATACACCGTTCCAGAAGTGCAAAGAATCACAAGAATGGCCGCTTTCATGGC
CCTACAACATGAGCCACCATTGCCTATTTGGTCCTTGGATAAAGCTAATGTTTTGGCCTCTTCAAGATTA
TGGAGAAAAACTGTGGAGGAAACCATCAAGAACGAATTTCCTACATTGAAGGTTCAACATCAATTGATTG
ATTCTGCCGCCATGATCCTAGTTAAGAACCCAACCCACCTAAATGGTATTATAATCACCAGCAACATGTT
TGGTGATATCATCTCCGATGAAGCCTCCGTTATCCCAGGTTCCTTGGGTTTGTTGCCATCTGCGTCCTTG
GCCTCTTTGCCAGACAAGAACACCGCATTTGGTTTGTACGAACCATGCCACGGTTCTGCTCCAGATTTGC
CAAAGAATAAGGTCAACCCTATCGCCACTATCTTGTCTGCTGCAATGATGTTGAAATTGTCATTGAACTT
GCCTGAAGAAGGTAAGGCCATTGAAGATGCAGTTAAAAAGGTTTTGGATGCAGGTATCAGAACTGGTGAT
TTAGGTGGTTCCAACAGTACCACCGAAGTCGGTGATGCTGTCGCCGAAGAAGTTAAGAAAATCCTTGCTT
AAAAAGATTCTCTTTTTTTATGATATTTGTACATAAACTTTATAAATGAAATTCATAATAGAAACGACAC
GAAATTACAAAATGGAATATGTTCATAGGGTAGACGAAACTATATACGCAATCTACATACATTTATCAAG
AAGGAGAAAAAGGAGGATGTAAAGGAATACAGGTAAGCAAATTGATACTAATGGCTCAACGTGATAAGGA
AAAAGAATTGCACTTTAACATTAATATTGACAAGGAGGAGGGCACCACACAAAAAGTTAGGTGTAACAGA
AAATCATGAAACTATGATTCCTAATTTATATATTGGAGGATTTTCTCTAAAAAAAAAAAAATACAACAAA
TAAAAAACACTCAATGACCTGACCATTTGATGGAGTTTAAGTCAATACCTTCTTGAACCATTTCCCATAA
TGGTGAAAGTTCCCTCAAGAATTTTACTCTGTCAGAAACGGCCTTAACGACGTAGTCGAGAGTACTCGTA
TCGCATGTCGGTGCGACACGAAATTACAAAATGGAATATGTTCATAGGGTAGACGAAACTATATACGCAA
TCTACATACATTTATCAAGAAGGAGAAAAAGGAGGATGTAAAGGAATACAGGTAAGCAAATTGATACTAA
TGGCTCAACGTGATAAGGAAAAAGAATTGCACTTTAACATTAATATTGACAAGGAGGAGGGCACCACACA
AAAAGTTAGGTGTAACAGAAAATCATGAAACTATGATTCCTAATTTATATATTGGAGGATTTTCTCTAAA
AAAAAAAAAATACAACAAATAAAAAACACTCAATGACCTGACCATTTGATGGAGTTTAAGTCAATACCTT
CTTGAACCATTTCCCATAATGGTGAAAGTTCCCTCAAGAATTTTACTCTGTCAGAAACGGCCTTAACGAC
GTAGTCGACCTCCTCTTCAGTACTAAATCTACCAATACCAAATCTGATGGAAGAATGGGCTAATGCATCA
TCCTTACCCAGCGCCGAGCGGCCGCGTGTTACAACCAATTAACCAATTCTGATTAGAAAAACTCATCGAG
CATCAAATGAAACTGCAATTTATTCATATCAGGATTATCAATACCATATTTTTGAAAAAGCCGTTTCTGT
AATGAAGGAGAAAACTCACCGAGGCAGTTCCATAGGATGGCAAGATCCTGGTATCGGTCTGCGATTCCGA
CTCGTCCAACATCAATACAACCTATTAATTTCCCCTCGTCAAAAATAAGGTTATCAAGTGAGAAATCACC
ATGAGTGACGACTGAATCCGGTGAGAATGGCAAAAGCTTATGCATTTCTTTCCAGACTTGTTCAACAGGC
CAGCCATTACGCTCGTCATCAAAATCACTCGCATCAACCAAACCGTTATTCATTCGTGATTGCGCCTGAG
CGAGGCGAAATACGCGATCGCTGTTAAAAGGACAATTACAAACAGGAATCGAATGCAACCGGCGCAGGAA
CACTGCCAGCGCATCAACAATATTTTCACCTGAATCAGGATATTCTTCTAATACCTGGAATGCTGTTTTC
CCGGGGATCGCAGTGGTGAGTAACCATGCATCATCAGGAGTACGGATAAAATGCTTGATGGTCGGAAGAG
GCATAAATTCCGTCAGCCAGTTTAGTCTGACCATCTCATCTGTAACATCATTGGCAACGCTACCTTTGCC
ATGTTTCAGAAACAACTCTGGCGCATCGGGCTTCCCATACAATCGATAGATTGTCGCACCTGATTGCCCG
ACATTATCGCGAGCCCATTTATACCCATATAAATCAGCATCCATGTTGGAATTTAATCGCGGCCTGGAGC
AAGACGTTTCCCGTTGAATATGGCTCATAACACCCCTTGTATTACTGTTTATGTAAGCAGACAGTTTTAT
TGTTCATGATGATATATTTTTATCTTGTGCAATGTAACATCAGAGATTTTGAGACACAACGTGGCTTTGT
TGAATAAATCGAACTTTTGCTGAGTTGAAGGATCAGTCATGACCAAAATCCCTTAACGTGAGTTTTCGTT
CCACTGAGCGTCAGACCCCGTAGAAAAGATCAAAGGATCTTCTTGAGATCCTTTTTTTCTGCGCGTAATC
TGCTGCTTGCAAACAAAAAAACCACCGCTACCAGCGGTGGTTTGTTTGCCGGATCAAGAGCTACCAACTC
TTTTTCCGAAGGTAACTGGCTTCAGCAGAGCGCAGATACCAAATACTGTTCTTCTAGTGTAGCCGTAGTT
AGGCCACCACTTCAAGAACTCTGTAGCACCGCCTACATACCTCGCTCTGCTAATCCTGTTACCAGTGGCT
GCTGCCAGTGGCGATAAGTCGTGTCTTACCGGGTTGGACTCAAGACGATAGTTACCGGATAAGGCGCAGC
GGTCGGGCTGAACGGGGGGTTCGTGCACACAGCCCAGCTTGGAGCGAACGACCTACACCGAACTGAGATA
CCTACAGCGTGAGCTATGAGAAAGCGCCACGCTTCCCGAAGGGAGAAAGGCGGACAGGTATCCGGTAAGC
GGCAGGGTCGGAACAGGAGAGCGCACGAGGGAGCTTCCAGGGGGAAACGCCTGGTATCTTTATAGTCCTG
TCGGGTTTCGCCACCTCTGACTTGAGCGTCGATTTTTGTGATGCTCGTCAGGGGGGCGGAGCCTATGGAA
AAACGCCAGCAACGCGGCCTTTTTACGGTTCCTGGCCTTTTGCTGGCCTTTTGCTCACATGTTCTTTCCT
GCGTTATCCCCTGATTCTGTGGATAACCGTGCGGCCGCCAATACCCAGAAGAACAGTAAAATAAAGCAAG
GTACGTGAAATTAATATTTTTAAATGGTTCTAACCGATGCCGAAGAACTGCGCAGTCCGGTTATAACGTC
TGACATGTCCTTTTTTGATTTGGAATCCAACCACTCAAGTGACTCTGTTCATTTACTTTGCGAAAAATAT
ACCCACAAATTGCCCATCGAAAGTGAATCGCAAACCACCTTCAGACTGGCACCGACAAAGCAAAGATTAT
ACAGACAGAGTACTTTATACGTACCGTTAAGTCTCAAGCAAAGGGTTTTCTTATTTACTGAACGGGTAAA
GAGTATCTGGGCCGGCTTGCCAAGATGCAAACCGAATAAGTATTTCAAAGTTGCATTTGCCTTAGCCGTC
CTGACACCATTGGCTATTTGGATATTTTATATTGACTTTCGTGTACATTGATCACATCGACTGTTCTATT
GGCAAATGAACCACGGGCATTGACTATTTTTCAGGTTACTACTATATATTATCATCACGGGCAAGGATTG
TACCCTGAATTCGCATCTAGACTGATGAGACGTGGTAGAGCCACAAACAGCCGGTACAAGCAACGATCTC
CAGGACCATCTGAATCATGCGCGGATGACACGAACTCACGACGGCGATCACAGACATTAACCCACAGTAC
AGACACTGCGACAACGTGGCAATTCGTCGCAATACAACG
Features (pLannotate 1.2.2; 10 found; start..end, strand, type, name):
    707..2368    +  CDS            PEX29: PEX29_YEAST - Experimental evidence at protein level: Swiss-Prot protein existence level 1. Involved in the regulation of peroxisome number, size and distribution. From Saccharomyces cerevisiae (strain ATCC 204508 / S288c) (Baker's yeast).
   2387..2574    +  terminator     ADH1 terminator: S. cerevisiae ADH1; transcription terminator for the S. cerevisiae alcohol dehydrogenase 1 (ADH1) gene
   2833..2910    +  CDS            YO192_YEAST (fragment): Experimental evidence at protein level: Swiss-Prot protein existence level 1. From Saccharomyces cerevisiae (strain ATCC 204508 / S288c) (Baker's yeast).
   3050..3457    +  promoter       LEU2 promoter: S. cerevisiae LEU2
   3458..4549    +  CDS            LEU2: LEU3_YEAST - Experimental evidence at protein level: Swiss-Prot protein existence level 1. Catalyzes the oxidation of 3-carboxy-2-hydroxy-4- methylpentanoate (3-isopropylmalate) to 3-carboxy-4-methyl-2- oxopentanoate. The product decarboxylates to 4-methyl-2 oxopentanoate. From Saccharomyces cerevisiae (strain ATCC 204508 / S288c) (Baker's yeast).
   4914..5027    -  CDS            NFS1 (fragment): NFS1_YEAST - Also known as SPL1 From Saccharomyces cerevisiae (strain ATCC 204508 / S288c) (Baker's yeast).
   5353..5544    -  CDS            NFS1 (fragment): NFS1_YEAST - Also known as SPL1 From Saccharomyces cerevisiae (strain ATCC 204508 / S288c) (Baker's yeast).
   5583..6398    -  CDS            KanR: aminoglycoside phosphotransferase; aph(3')-Ia; confers resistance to kanamycin in bacteria or G418 (Geneticin®) in eukaryotes
   6623..7211    +  rep_origin     ori: high-copy-number ColE1/pMB1/pBR322/pUC origin of replication
   7374..7748    +  CDS            YC021_YEAST: Protein predicted: Swiss-Prot protein existence level 4. From Saccharomyces cerevisiae (strain ATCC 204508 / S288c) (Baker's yeast).
