[The description below was written by a language model from this plasmid's Addgene catalogue record and pLannotate feature annotations shown in this document.]
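Description:
pJJB1502 is an 8,019-nt yeast expression plasmid built by Golden Gate assembly on the in-house backbone TMP137 and designed to express the Saccharomyces cerevisiae peroxin Pex29. It is an integrating vector rather than an episomal one. The depositor notes that it is integrated into the LEU2 locus, and the feature table shows no yeast replication origin or centromere. In E. coli it is maintained at high copy through a ColE1/pUC-type origin and selected with kanamycin via an aph(3')-Ia (KanR) cassette. In yeast, transformants are selected by leucine prototrophy from a complete LEU2 marker driven by its own promoter.

The payload is the full-length PEX29 coding sequence followed by the ADH1 transcription terminator. About 700 nt lie upstream of the open reading frame, where a promoter would be expected, but no promoter is annotated and the record does not state which one drives PEX29. Pex29 is annotated as a regulator of peroxisome number, size and distribution.

Several short yeast genomic fragments are also detected. The two NFS1 pieces and the YC021 reading frame correspond to genes near LEU2 on the chromosome, so they probably represent the homology regions that target integration, although the record does not label them as such. The small YO192 fragment between the terminator and the LEU2 promoter is unexplained.

The associated publication concerns increasing peroxisome capacity so that a multienzyme pathway can be compartmentalised. The plasmid therefore fits studies that add a stably integrated PEX29 expression cassette to test its effect on peroxisomes in engineered yeast strains.
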