Addgene plasmid #218609: pJJB1502
Purpose: Express Pex29
Depositing lab: John Dueber. Depositing organization: University of California, Berkeley. Publication: ML-enhanced peroxisome capacity enables compartmentalization of multienzyme pathway. Baker JJ, Shi J, Wang S, Mujica EM, Bianco S, Capponi S, Dueber JE. Nat Chem Biol. 2024 Oct 14. doi: 10.1038/s41589-024-01759-2. PubMed 39402374.
Backbone
  Vector backbone: TMP137
  Backbone manufacturer: Internal
  Vector type: Yeast Expression
  Selectable markers: LEU2
Growth in bacteria
  Bacterial resistance: Kanamycin, 50 μg/mL
  Growth temperature: 37°C
  Growth strain: DH5alpha
  Copy number: High Copy
Gene/Insert
  Gene/Insert name: Pex29
  Species: S. cerevisiae (budding yeast)
  Cloning method: Golden Gate
Terms and licenses: Academic/Nonprofit Terms; Industry Terms: Not Available to Industry
Depositor comments: Integrated into LEU2 locus
How to cite: pJJB1502 was a gift from John Dueber (Addgene plasmid # 218609 ; http://n2t.net/addgene:218609 ; RRID:Addgene_218609)
